Addgene plasmid #190597: pUb-Cas9-EGFP_cU6:6-sgRNA
Purpose: The plasmid encodes S. pyogenes Cas9 and eGFP separated by a T2A peptide under an Aedes aegypti polyubiquitin promoter. It also expresses a sgRNA scaffold under a Culex quinquefasciatus U6 promoter.
Depositing lab: Claudia Rueckert. Depositing organization: University of Nevada, Reno. Publication: Optimized In Vitro CRISPR/Cas9 Gene Editing Tool in the West Nile Virus Mosquito Vector, Culex quinquefasciatus. Torres TZB, Prince BC, Robison A, Ruckert C. Insects. 2022 Sep 19;13(9):856. doi: 10.3390/insects13090856. PubMed 36135557.
Backbone
  Vector backbone: Self-assembly from various sources
  Backbone size w/o insert (bp): 6000
  Total vector size (bp): 10296
  Vector type: CRISPR
  Selectable markers: Neomycin (select with G418)
Growth in bacteria
  Bacterial resistance: Ampicillin, 100 μg/mL
  Growth temperature: 30°C
  Growth strain: NEB Stable
  Copy number: High Copy
Gene/Insert 1
  Gene/Insert name: Cas9
  Species: Streptococcus pyogenes
  Insert size (bp): 4101
  Promoter: Aedes aegypti polyubiquitin
  Tag / fusion protein: EGFP - separated by T2A (C terminal on backbone)
  Cloning method: Gibson Cloning
  Sequencing primers: 5′ gcaaacgcagacaaagcaaa
Gene/Insert 2
  Gene/Insert name: sgRNA
  Insert size (bp): 21
  Promoter: Culex quinquefasciatus U6:6
  Cloning method: Gibson Cloning
  Sequencing primers: 5′ ggatcttgaaaagcacgtcccg
Resource information
  A portion of this plasmid was derived from a plasmid made by: Plasmid was cloned from multiple sources: Ae. aegypti polyubiquitin promoter-driven Cas9 from Addgene plasmid #162163 the enhanced green fluorescent protein (eGFP) marker from Addgene plasmid #32425 Cx. quinquefasciatus RNA Pol III U6:6 promoter-driven sgRNA cloning site from Feng et al. 2021 (then adapted by our lab for BspQI cloning)
Terms and licenses: Academic/Nonprofit Terms; Industry Terms: Not Available to Industry
How to cite: pUb-Cas9-EGFP_cU6:6-sgRNA was a gift from Claudia Rueckert (Addgene plasmid # 190597 ; http://n2t.net/addgene:190597 ; RRID:Addgene_190597)
