[The description below was written by a language model from this plasmid's Addgene catalogue record and pLannotate feature annotations shown in this document.]
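Description:
pUb-Cas9-EGFP_cU6:6-sgRNA is a 10.3 kb all-in-one CRISPR/Cas9 expression plasmid built for gene editing in mosquito cells, in particular cultured cells of the West Nile virus vector Culex quinquefasciatus. The backbone was assembled by Gibson cloning from several source plasmids rather than taken from a single named vector. It is propagated in E. coli through a high-copy ColE1/pUC-type origin and selected with ampicillin via the β-lactamase gene and its native promoter.

The main expression unit uses the Aedes aegypti polyubiquitin promoter to drive Streptococcus pyogenes Cas9, which the annotation shows as a continuous coding region (split by the annotation tool into N- and C-terminal portions) followed by a bipartite nucleoplasmin nuclear localization signal. EGFP lies downstream and is separated from Cas9 by a T2A peptide, so ribosomal skipping yields nuclease and fluorescent marker as separate proteins from one transcript, allowing transfected cells to be identified or sorted. A NeoR/KanR coding sequence sits shortly after EGFP on the same strand, providing the G418 selection listed in the record. No separate promoter is annotated for it, and how it is linked to the upstream reading frame is not stated. An SV40 polyadenylation signal follows, annotated in the reverse orientation.

A second cassette uses the Culex quinquefasciatus U6:6 RNA polymerase III promoter, which is not itself annotated in the feature table, to express the S. pyogenes guide RNA scaffold. The guide position was adapted for BspQI cloning so that a target-specific spacer of about 20 nucleotides can be inserted. A short fragment matching the Drosophila actin 5C promoter is also annotated next to the scaffold, and its role is not described.
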