Features (pLannotate 1.2.2; 11 found; start..end, strand, type, name):
    727..1587    -  CDS            AmpR: β-lactamase; bla; confers resistance to ampicillin, carbenicillin, and related antibiotics
   1588..1692    -  promoter       AmpR promoter: bla
   3325..4926    +  CDS            Cas9(N): N-terminal portion of Streptococcus pyogenes Cas9 (Zetsche et al., 2015)
   4927..7425    +  CDS            Cas9(C): C-terminal portion of Streptococcus pyogenes Cas9 (Zetsche et al., 2015)
   7426..7473    +  CDS            nucleoplasmin NLS: bipartite nuclear localization signal from nucleoplasmin
   7573..8289    +  CDS            EGFP: EGFP is a basic (constitutively fluorescent) green fluorescent protein published in 1996, derived from Aequorea victoria. It is reported to be a rapidly-maturing weak dimer with moderate acid sensitivity.
   8353..9156    +  CDS            NeoR/KanR: aminoglycoside phosphotransferase from Tn5; aph(3')-II (or nptII); confers resistance to neomycin, kanamycin, and G418 (Geneticin®)
   9164..9298    -  polyA_signal   SV40 poly(A) signal: SV40 polyadenylation signal
   9979..10054   +  misc_RNA       gRNA scaffold: guide RNA scaffold for the Streptococcus pyogenes CRISPR/Cas9 system
  10061..10142   -  promoter       Ac5 promoter (fragment): Drosophila melanogaster actin 5C promoter
  10264..556     -  rep_origin     ori (across the origin): high-copy-number ColE1/pMB1/pBR322/pUC origin of replication
>Addgene plasmid #190597 | pUb-Cas9-EGFP_cU6:6-sgRNA | depositor full sequence | sequence record 369087 | pUb-Cas9-EGFP_cU6:6-sgRNA sequence 10296 bps
CAAAAATCGACGCTCAAGTCAGAGGTGGCGAAACCCGACAGGACTATAAAGATACCAGGCGTTTCCCCCT
GGAAGCTCCCTCGTGCGCTCTCCTGTTCCGACCCTGCCGCTTACCGGATACCTGTCCGCCTTTCTCCCTT
CGGGAAGCGTGGCGCTTTCTCATAGCTCACGCTGTAGGTATCTCAGTTCGGTGTAGGTCGTTCGCTCCAA
GCTGGGCTGTGTGCACGAACCCCCCGTTCAGCCCGACCGCTGCGCCTTATCCGGTAACTATCGTCTTGAG
TCCAACCCGGTAAGACACGACTTATCGCCACTGGCAGCAGCCACTGGTAACAGGATTAGCAGAGCGAGGT
ATGTAGGCGGTGCTACAGAGTTCTTGAAGTGGTGGCCTAACTACGGCTACACTAGAAGGACAGTATTTGG
TATCTGCGCTCTGCTGAAGCCAGTTACCTTCGGAAAAAGAGTTGGTAGCTCTTGATCCGGCAAACAAACC
ACCGCTGGTAGCGGTGGTTTTTTTGTTTGCAAGCAGCAGATTACGCGCAGAAAAAAAGGATCTCAAGAAG
ATCCTTTGATCTTTTCTACGGGGTCTGACGCTCAGTGGAACGAAAACTCACGTTAAGGGATTTTGGTCAT
GAGATTATCAAAAAGGATCTTCACCTAGATCCTTTTAAATTAAAAATGAAGTTTTAAATCAATCTAAAGT
ATATATGAGTAAACTTGGTCTGACAGTTACCAATGCTTAATCAGTGAGGCACCTATCTCAGCGATCTGTC
TATTTCGTTCATCCATAGTTGCCTGACTCCCCGTCGTGTAGATAACTACGATACGGGAGGGCTTACCATC
TGGCCCCAGTGCTGCAATGATACCGCGAGACCCACGCTCACCGGCTCCAGATTTATCAGCAATAAACCAG
CCAGCCGGAAGGGCCGAGCGCAGAAGTGGTCCTGCAACTTTATCCGCCTCCATCCAGTCTATTAATTGTT
GCCGGGAAGCTAGAGTAAGTAGTTCGCCAGTTAATAGTTTGCGCAACGTTGTTGCCATTGCTGCAGGCAT
CGTGGTGTCACGCTCGTCGTTTGGTATGGCTTCATTCAGCTCCGGTTCCCAACGATCAAGGCGAGTTACA
TGATCCCCCATGTTGTGCAAAAAAGCGGTTAGCTCCTTCGGTCCTCCGATCGTTGTCAGAAGTAAGTTGG
CCGCAGTGTTATCACTCATGGTTATGGCAGCACTGCATAATTCTCTTACTGTCATGCCATCCGTAAGATG
CTTTTCTGTGACTGGTGAGTACTCAACCAAGTCATTCTGAGAATAGTGTATGCGGCGACCGAGTTGCTCT
TGCCCGGCGTCAACACGGGATAATACCGCGCCACATAGCAGAACTTTAAAAGTGCTCATCATTGGAAAAC
GTTCTTCGGGGCGAAAACTCTCAAGGATCTTACCGCTGTTGAGATCCAGTTCGATGTAACCCACTCGTGC
ACCCAACTGATCTTCAGCATCTTTTACTTTCACCAGCGTTTCTGGGTGAGCAAAAACAGGAAGGCAAAAT
GCCGCAAAAAAGGGAATAAGGGCGACACGGAAATGTTGAATACTCATACTCTTCCTTTTTCAATATTATT
GAAGCATTTATCAGGGTTATTGTCTCATGAGCGGATACATATTTGAATGTATTTAGAAAAATAAACAAAT
AGGGGTTCCGCGCACATTTCCCCGAAAAGTGCCACCTGACGTCTAAGAAACCATTATTATCATGACATTA
ACCTATAAAAATAGGCGTATCACGAGGCGGCTATCTTTACATGTAGCTTGTGCATTGAATCCAATTATAA
TTTGCCTTGGCACCAGCTGAGCCAGACAAGAAAGAAAGCTTCCCAGAAGTATATCGATTTAGAAGGGTTG
ACGTCACTTGCTGACTGCACTAATACAGCAAATGATGCAATTAGAATGATTCAAGTGAAATTCCCAAATT
ACTGATTTTTCTCTGGATTTGGTTATCAGATTACATTCGAAGCTAAGATTAGCTACCGAAATTGTCGATC
AAATCAGGAAATCCTTTCTCTATCGAAAAAGGCATTCGCACATCTTCCTCTCTATGCCATATACACGAAG
GGTAGGTACATTGACGTCTTTGCCAGAAGTTGAACTGCATCGTTCAAGGTACAGAATGAACGACTAACAG
ACACAAGCACGTTTTGCTGTCCATTCAGACACAGGGATGGTACCCATATTCGATCGATATAGAGCCATCC
AACCGAACAGAGGTATATGTATGAATGTATTGCTGAAATTTTCTAGAAGTACAACCACCACTACGACAGT
GTCTATAAAACGCCCCTGCAAAGGCGAAACCAGCTCAATCGAATACGTTTCCTAGTGGAGTGAACATTAC
GCGGCCCAAGTAAGCAGTGCCAGTGCAAGTGAAGTGAAGTCTCTAGTGAAAAAGAGTGATCCAATTAGCC
AGAGGAGAAAATTTCAGAGTGAACAAAGCTTTATTCAAAGGACAATTACTATTAAATTGGTGAAAGTGCA
TTTCGGTGAAGGGAATCTTCTAGTGAAGGTAGGTAAATTAATTGATGAAATTATAGCTATGAGCGAAAAC
TAGTTTGGTGAATGATTCCTTTGTCTTTGAATGAGCAAACTATTTTCCAAGATGGCGACTATTGAGCTTT
GAGTGATTAGTGAAAATTTGCAACGCAGTTTCATCATCATTGATAAAACCCAATTGTGATTCACAGCGAT
AATCATATTTCGTTGAATCATCGCTACTAATTGAATTAAATTTCTAGAATAATAAGAATAACGTATTTGC
TCCGTCACATATCTAAAATAAATATTTTGATGGTAATTACCCATTAAGGTAATATTAACACATATCGAGA
AAAACCTTGAGGAAATCGTGAAAACTTGAAGATACGCAATTTCAAAACTACGTAGTTCAAAGTCGAAAAC
AAGTTAATTTTTCACTTAAAAGTAGGGCGTTGTTGTGACGTCATCACCTTCAAGTGTATATTTTTCACTT
GGCCTGCGACTGCAAACGCAGACAAAGCAAAACAAGTTTAAAACCTGTCGTGTCGTGCTCGAAGCCAAAG
GCAATGAATCAATATCAAATGAGAGTTTGCATTTCACAACCAATTACTCAAGCGTTTCCTCGTTTCTTTT
TCTGCTCAACAGAGATTTCAACACCAAGCTCGATAAGCTTGTTCGAATCTCGAGTGCGCGCTTCCGGAGG
TATACACCTAGGCGGTACCACTGCAGTGAATTCGGAGCTCTACCGGTGCCACCATGGCCCCAAAGAAGAA
GCGGAAGGTCGGTATCCACGGAGTCCCAGCAGCCGACAAGAAGTACAGCATCGGCCTGGACATCGGCACC
AACTCTGTGGGCTGGGCCGTGATCACCGACGAGTACAAGGTGCCCAGCAAGAAATTCAAGGTGCTGGGCA
ACACCGACCGGCACAGCATCAAGAAGAACCTGATCGGAGCCCTGCTGTTCGACAGCGGCGAAACAGCCGA
GGCCACCCGGCTGAAGAGAACCGCCAGAAGAAGATACACCAGACGGAAGAACCGGATCTGCTATCTGCAA
GAGATCTTCAGCAACGAGATGGCCAAGGTGGACGACAGCTTCTTCCACAGACTGGAAGAGTCCTTCCTGG
TGGAAGAGGATAAGAAGCACGAGCGGCACCCCATCTTCGGCAACATCGTGGACGAGGTGGCCTACCACGA
GAAGTACCCCACCATCTACCACCTGAGAAAGAAACTGGTGGACAGCACCGACAAGGCCGACCTGCGGCTG
ATCTATCTGGCCCTGGCCCACATGATCAAGTTCCGGGGCCACTTCCTGATCGAGGGCGACCTGAACCCCG
ACAACAGCGACGTGGACAAGCTGTTCATCCAGCTGGTGCAGACCTACAACCAGCTGTTCGAGGAAAACCC
CATCAACGCCAGCGGCGTGGACGCCAAGGCCATCCTGTCTGCCAGACTGAGCAAGAGCAGACGGCTGGAA
AATCTGATCGCCCAGCTGCCCGGCGAGAAGAAGAATGGCCTGTTCGGAAACCTGATTGCCCTGAGCCTGG
GCCTGACCCCCAACTTCAAGAGCAACTTCGACCTGGCCGAGGATGCCAAACTGCAGCTGAGCAAGGACAC
CTACGACGACGACCTGGACAACCTGCTGGCCCAGATCGGCGACCAGTACGCCGACCTGTTTCTGGCCGCC
AAGAACCTGTCCGACGCCATCCTGCTGAGCGACATCCTGAGAGTGAACACCGAGATCACCAAGGCCCCCC
TGAGCGCCTCTATGATCAAGAGATACGACGAGCACCACCAGGACCTGACCCTGCTGAAAGCTCTCGTGCG
GCAGCAGCTGCCTGAGAAGTACAAAGAGATTTTCTTCGACCAGAGCAAGAACGGCTACGCCGGCTACATT
GACGGCGGAGCCAGCCAGGAAGAGTTCTACAAGTTCATCAAGCCCATCCTGGAAAAGATGGACGGCACCG
AGGAACTGCTCGTGAAGCTGAACAGAGAGGACCTGCTGCGGAAGCAGCGGACCTTCGACAACGGCAGCAT
CCCCCACCAGATCCACCTGGGAGAGCTGCACGCCATTCTGCGGCGGCAGGAAGATTTTTACCCATTCCTG
AAGGACAACCGGGAAAAGATCGAGAAGATCCTGACCTTCCGCATCCCCTACTACGTGGGCCCTCTGGCCA
GGGGAAACAGCAGATTCGCCTGGATGACCAGAAAGAGCGAGGAAACCATCACCCCCTGGAACTTCGAGGA
AGTGGTGGACAAGGGCGCTTCCGCCCAGAGCTTCATCGAGCGGATGACCAACTTCGATAAGAACCTGCCC
AACGAGAAGGTGCTGCCCAAGCACAGCCTGCTGTACGAGTACTTCACCGTGTATAACGAGCTGACCAAAG
TGAAATACGTGACCGAGGGAATGAGAAAGCCCGCCTTCCTGAGCGGCGAGCAGAAAAAGGCCATCGTGGA
CCTGCTGTTCAAGACCAACCGGAAAGTGACCGTGAAGCAGCTGAAAGAGGACTACTTCAAGAAAATCGAG
TGCTTCGACTCCGTGGAAATCTCCGGCGTGGAAGATCGGTTCAACGCCTCCCTGGGCACATACCACGATC
TGCTGAAAATTATCAAGGACAAGGACTTCCTGGACAATGAGGAAAACGAGGACATTCTGGAAGATATCGT
GCTGACCCTGACACTGTTTGAGGACAGAGAGATGATCGAGGAACGGCTGAAAACCTATGCCCACCTGTTC
GACGACAAAGTGATGAAGCAGCTGAAGCGGCGGAGATACACCGGCTGGGGCAGGCTGAGCCGGAAGCTGA
TCAACGGCATCCGGGACAAGCAGTCCGGCAAGACAATCCTGGATTTCCTGAAGTCCGACGGCTTCGCCAA
CAGAAACTTCATGCAGCTGATCCACGACGACAGCCTGACCTTTAAAGAGGACATCCAGAAAGCCCAGGTG
TCCGGCCAGGGCGATAGCCTGCACGAGCACATTGCCAATCTGGCCGGCAGCCCCGCCATTAAGAAGGGCA
TCCTGCAGACAGTGAAGGTGGTGGACGAGCTCGTGAAAGTGATGGGCCGGCACAAGCCCGAGAACATCGT
GATCGAAATGGCCAGAGAGAACCAGACCACCCAGAAGGGACAGAAGAACAGCCGCGAGAGAATGAAGCGG
ATCGAAGAGGGCATCAAAGAGCTGGGCAGCCAGATCCTGAAAGAACACCCCGTGGAAAACACCCAGCTGC
AGAACGAGAAGCTGTACCTGTACTACCTGCAGAATGGGCGGGATATGTACGTGGACCAGGAACTGGACAT
CAACCGGCTGTCCGACTACGATGTGGACCATATCGTGCCTCAGAGCTTTCTGAAGGACGACTCCATCGAC
AACAAGGTGCTGACCAGAAGCGACAAGAACCGGGGCAAGAGCGACAACGTGCCCTCCGAAGAGGTCGTGA
AGAAGATGAAGAACTACTGGCGGCAGCTGCTGAACGCCAAGCTGATTACCCAGAGAAAGTTCGACAATCT
GACCAAGGCCGAGAGAGGCGGCCTGAGCGAACTGGATAAGGCCGGCTTCATCAAGAGACAGCTGGTGGAA
ACCCGGCAGATCACAAAGCACGTGGCACAGATCCTGGACTCCCGGATGAACACTAAGTACGACGAGAATG
ACAAGCTGATCCGGGAAGTGAAAGTGATCACCCTGAAGTCCAAGCTGGTGTCCGATTTCCGGAAGGATTT
CCAGTTTTACAAAGTGCGCGAGATCAACAACTACCACCACGCCCACGACGCCTACCTGAACGCCGTCGTG
GGAACCGCCCTGATCAAAAAGTACCCTAAGCTGGAAAGCGAGTTCGTGTACGGCGACTACAAGGTGTACG
ACGTGCGGAAGATGATCGCCAAGAGCGAGCAGGAAATCGGCAAGGCTACCGCCAAGTACTTCTTCTACAG
CAACATCATGAACTTTTTCAAGACCGAGATTACCCTGGCCAACGGCGAGATCCGGAAGCGGCCTCTGATC
GAGACAAACGGCGAAACCGGGGAGATCGTGTGGGATAAGGGCCGGGATTTTGCCACCGTGCGGAAAGTGC
TGAGCATGCCCCAAGTGAATATCGTGAAAAAGACCGAGGTGCAGACAGGCGGCTTCAGCAAAGAGTCTAT
CCTGCCCAAGAGGAACAGCGATAAGCTGATCGCCAGAAAGAAGGACTGGGACCCTAAGAAGTACGGCGGC
TTCGACAGCCCCACCGTGGCCTATTCTGTGCTGGTGGTGGCCAAAGTGGAAAAGGGCAAGTCCAAGAAAC
TGAAGAGTGTGAAAGAGCTGCTGGGGATCACCATCATGGAAAGAAGCAGCTTCGAGAAGAATCCCATCGA
CTTTCTGGAAGCCAAGGGCTACAAAGAAGTGAAAAAGGACCTGATCATCAAGCTGCCTAAGTACTCCCTG
TTCGAGCTGGAAAACGGCCGGAAGAGAATGCTGGCCTCTGCCGGCGAACTGCAGAAGGGAAACGAACTGG
CCCTGCCCTCCAAATATGTGAACTTCCTGTACCTGGCCAGCCACTATGAGAAGCTGAAGGGCTCCCCCGA
GGATAATGAGCAGAAACAGCTGTTTGTGGAACAGCACAAGCACTACCTGGACGAGATCATCGAGCAGATC
AGCGAGTTCTCCAAGAGAGTGATCCTGGCCGACGCTAATCTGGACAAAGTGCTGTCCGCCTACAACAAGC
ACCGGGATAAGCCCATCAGAGAGCAGGCCGAGAATATCATCCACCTGTTTACCCTGACCAATCTGGGAGC
CCCTGCCGCCTTCAAGTACTTTGACACCACCATCGACCGGAAGAGGTACACCAGCACCAAAGAGGTGCTG
GACGCCACCCTGATCCACCAGAGCATCACCGGCCTGTACGAGACACGGATCGACCTGTCTCAGCTGGGAG
GCGACAAAAGGCCGGCGGCCACGAAAAAGGCCGGCCAGGCAAAAAAGAAAAAGGGATCAGGCAAGCTTGA
GGGCAGAGGAAGTCTTCTAACATGCGGTGACGTGGAGGAGAATCCCGGCCCTGCTAGCGGTAGCGGCAGC
GGTAGCGCCACCATGGTGAGCAAGGGCGAGGAGCTGTTCACCGGGGTGGTGCCCATCCTGGTCGAGCTGG
ACGGCGACGTAAACGGCCACAAGTTCAGCGTGTCCGGCGAGGGCGAGGGCGATGCCACCTACGGCAAGCT
GACCCTGAAGTTCATCTGCACCACCGGCAAGCTGCCCGTGCCCTGGCCCACCCTCGTGACCACCCTGACC
TACGGCGTGCAGTGCTTCAGCCGCTACCCCGACCACATGAAGCAGCACGACTTCTTCAAGTCCGCCATGC
CCGAAGGCTACGTCCAGGAGCGCACCATCTTCTTCAAGGGCGACGGCAACTACAAGACCCGCGCCGAGGT
GAAGTTCGAGGGCGACACCCTGGTGAACCGCATCGAGCTGAAGGGCATCGACTTCAAGGAGGACGGCAAC
ATCCTGGGGCACAAGCTGGAGTACAACTACAACAGCCACAACGTCTATATCATGGCCGACAAGCAGAAGA
ACGGCATCAAGGTGAACTTCAAGATCCGCCACAACATCGAGGACGGCAGCGTGCAGCTCGCCGACCACTA
CCAGCAGAACACCCCCATCGGCGACGGCCCCGTGCTGCTGCCCGACAACCACTACCTGAGCACCCAGTCC
GCCCTGAGCAAAGACCCCAACGAGAAGCGCGATCACATGGTCCTGCTGGAGTTCGTGACCGCCGCCGGGA
TCACTCTCGGCATGGACGAGCTGTACAAGCTTGAGGGCAGAGGAAGTCTTCTAACATGCGGTGACGTGGA
GGAGAATCCCGGCCCTGCTAGCATGGGATCGGCCATTGAACAAGATGGATTGCACGCAGGTTCTCCGGCC
GCTTGGGTGGAGAGGCTATTCGGCTATGACTGGGCACAACAGACAATCGGCTGCTCTGATGCCGCCGTGT
TCCGGCTGTCAGCGCAGGGGCGCCCGGTTCTTTTTGTCAAGACCGACCTGTCCGGTGCCCTGAATGAACT
GCAAGACGAGGCAGCGCGGCTATCGTGGCTGGCCACGACGGGCGTTCCTTGCGCAGCTGTGCTCGACGTT
GTCACTGAAGCGGGAAGGGACTGGCTGCTATTGGGCGAAGTGCCGGGGCAGGATCTCCTGTCATCTCACC
TTGCTCCTGCCGAGAAAGTATCCATCATGGCTGATGCAATGCGGCGGCTGCATACGCTTGATCCGGCTAC
CTGCCCATTCGACCACCAAGCGAAACATCGCATCGAGCGAGCACGTACTCGGATGGAAGCCGGTCTTGTC
GATCAGGATGATCTGGACGAAGAACATCAGGGGCTCGCGCCAGCCGAACTGTTCGCCAGGCTCAAGGCGA
GCATGCCCGACGGCGAGGATCTCGTCGTGACCCATGGCGATGCCTGCTTGCCGAATATCATGGTGGAAAA
TGGCCGCTTTTCTGGATTCATCGACTGTGGCCGGCTGGGTGTGGCGGACCGCTATCAGGACATAGCGTTG
GCTACCCGTGATATTGCTGAAGAACTTGGCGGCGAATGGGCTGACCGCTTCCTCGTGCTTTACGGTATCG
CCGCTCCCGATTCGCAGCGCATCGCCTTCTATCGCCTTCTTGACGAGTTCTTCTGACTCGAGGGATCCAG
ACATGATAAGATACATTGATGAGTTTGGACAAACCACAACTAGAATGCAGTGAAAAAAATGCTTTATTTG
TGAAATTTGTGATGCTATTGCTTTATTTGTAACCATTATAAGCTGCAATAAACAAGTTCAGGAAACAGCT
ATGACCATGATTACGCCAAGCTTGGTACCGAGCTCGGATCCACTAGTAACGGCCGCCAGTGTGCTGGAAT
TCGCCCTTCAAAATCTACGAAGATAATAAGGTCTACTATTACATTTAATAAATATTCTTATTTAATTTGA
GCTGTGTAAAATTAGTGCGTTTATCCGGGGAATGTTTATATTTTATCCGAGGATTTCCCGAAATTGATTA
AAAAAATCAAATCTCTTAAAAAATTAGAAACAACCTGTTAAAAATAAGCTTATAGAAAAAATGTAAAGTG
TTGCTACAAGGACAATCAATTAATCATCATAACGAAAACTTTTAGGATCTTGAAAAGCACGTCCCGAGAT
GGGAAAGTGTGTTTCATTTCCAGGCGATCCTTTTCGCTTCACGAAATTTTTGATTGCTACCTCGTTTAGA
GCCCTAAGACAAAATACTTCTTCAAAAAAAAGCGAACTCGAACCCAAACTTTGTACTACTATGCTAAAAT
GTCTGCATGCATGGGATGTCGCGCAAACGAGTCCAATAAGAAATAAAACTGCTCGAATTCAACGTGACGC
TACCCGCAATGCTCTACCCTTAACTTTATACATCGCTAGAACCGCGTTCGCATTCGCTAACTATATAAGC
ACTTTCCCGGCCCTACATTCGGAAGAGCGAGCTCTTCCGTTTTAGAGCTAGAAATAGCAAGTTAAAATAA
GGCTAGTCCGTTATCAACTTGAAAAAGTGGCACCGAGTCGGTGCTTTTTTAGATCTGGAAAAATGATGTG
ACAGTGGAAATGAGAAGTAGGTGCATCTGCAAAGATTTGATTCAGAGTTGATGCCATTCATGATTTTTTT
TAGAAGTATCATTTGTGTTTTTAGAATATAGAATTAATTCCTTGAAGACGAAAGGGCCTCGTGATACGCC
TATTTTTATAGGTTAACCGTAAAAAGGCCGCGTTGCTGGCGTTTTTCCATAGGCTCCGCCCCCCTGACGA
GCATCA
