Features (pLannotate 1.2.2; 11 found; start..end, strand, type, name):
    727..1587    -  CDS            AmpR: β-lactamase; bla; confers resistance to ampicillin, carbenicillin, and related antibiotics
   1588..1692    -  promoter       AmpR promoter: bla
   3325..4926    +  CDS            Cas9(N): N-terminal portion of Streptococcus pyogenes Cas9 (Zetsche et al., 2015)
   4927..7425    +  CDS            Cas9(C): C-terminal portion of Streptococcus pyogenes Cas9 (Zetsche et al., 2015)
   7426..7473    +  CDS            nucleoplasmin NLS: bipartite nuclear localization signal from nucleoplasmin
   7573..8289    +  CDS            EGFP: EGFP is a basic (constitutively fluorescent) green fluorescent protein published in 1996, derived from Aequorea victoria. It is reported to be a rapidly-maturing weak dimer with moderate acid sensitivity.
   8353..9156    +  CDS            NeoR/KanR: aminoglycoside phosphotransferase from Tn5; aph(3')-II (or nptII); confers resistance to neomycin, kanamycin, and G418 (Geneticin®)
   9164..9298    -  polyA_signal   SV40 poly(A) signal: SV40 polyadenylation signal
   9979..10054   +  misc_RNA       gRNA scaffold: guide RNA scaffold for the Streptococcus pyogenes CRISPR/Cas9 system
  10061..10142   -  promoter       Ac5 promoter (fragment): Drosophila melanogaster actin 5C promoter
  10264..556     -  rep_origin     ori (across the origin): high-copy-number ColE1/pMB1/pBR322/pUC origin of replication
>Addgene plasmid #190597 | pUb-Cas9-EGFP_cU6:6-sgRNA | addgene full sequence | sequence record 379952 | Addgene NGS Result
CAAAAATCGACGCTCAAGTCAGAGGTGGCGAAACCCGACAGGACTATAAAGATACCAGGCGTTTCCCCCT
GGAAGCTCCCTCGTGCGCTCTCCTGTTCCGACCCTGCCGCTTACCGGATACCTGTCCGCCTTTCTCCCTT
CGGGAAGCGTGGCGCTTTCTCATAGCTCACGCTGTAGGTATCTCAGTTCGGTGTAGGTCGTTCGCTCCAA
GCTGGGCTGTGTGCACGAACCCCCCGTTCAGCCCGACCGCTGCGCCTTATCCGGTAACTATCGTCTTGAG
TCCAACCCGGTAAGACACGACTTATCGCCACTGGCAGCAGCCACTGGTAACAGGATTAGCAGAGCGAGGT
ATGTAGGCGGTGCTACAGAGTTCTTGAAGTGGTGGCCTAACTACGGCTACACTAGAAGGACAGTATTTGG
TATCTGCGCTCTGCTGAAGCCAGTTACCTTCGGAAAAAGAGTTGGTAGCTCTTGATCCGGCAAACAAACC
ACCGCTGGTAGCGGTGGTTTTTTTGTTTGCAAGCAGCAGATTACGCGCAGAAAAAAAGGATCTCAAGAAG
ATCCTTTGATCTTTTCTACGGGGTCTGACGCTCAGTGGAACGAAAACTCACGTTAAGGGATTTTGGTCAT
GAGATTATCAAAAAGGATCTTCACCTAGATCCTTTTAAATTAAAAATGAAGTTTTAAATCAATCTAAAGT
ATATATGAGTAAACTTGGTCTGACAGTTACCAATGCTTAATCAGTGAGGCACCTATCTCAGCGATCTGTC
TATTTCGTTCATCCATAGTTGCCTGACTCCCCGTCGTGTAGATAACTACGATACGGGAGGGCTTACCATC
TGGCCCCAGTGCTGCAATGATACCGCGAGACCCACGCTCACCGGCTCCAGATTTATCAGCAATAAACCAG
CCAGCCGGAAGGGCCGAGCGCAGAAGTGGTCCTGCAACTTTATCCGCCTCCATCCAGTCTATTAATTGTT
GCCGGGAAGCTAGAGTAAGTAGTTCGCCAGTTAATAGTTTGCGCAACGTTGTTGCCATTGCTGCAGGCAT
CGTGGTGTCACGCTCGTCGTTTGGTATGGCTTCATTCAGCTCCGGTTCCCAACGATCAAGGCGAGTTACA
TGATCCCCCATGTTGTGCAAAAAAGCGGTTAGCTCCTTCGGTCCTCCGATCGTTGTCAGAAGTAAGTTGG
CCGCAGTGTTATCACTCATGGTTATGGCAGCACTGCATAATTCTCTTACTGTCATGCCATCCGTAAGATG
CTTTTCTGTGACTGGTGAGTACTCAACCAAGTCATTCTGAGAATAGTGTATGCGGCGACCGAGTTGCTCT
TGCCCGGCGTCAACACGGGATAATACCGCGCCACATAGCAGAACTTTAAAAGTGCTCATCATTGGAAAAC
GTTCTTCGGGGCGAAAACTCTCAAGGATCTTACCGCTGTTGAGATCCAGTTCGATGTAACCCACTCGTGC
ACCCAACTGATCTTCAGCATCTTTTACTTTCACCAGCGTTTCTGGGTGAGCAAAAACAGGAAGGCAAAAT
GCCGCAAAAAAGGGAATAAGGGCGACACGGAAATGTTGAATACTCATACTCTTCCTTTTTCAATATTATT
GAAGCATTTATCAGGGTTATTGTCTCATGAGCGGATACATATTTGAATGTATTTAGAAAAATAAACAAAT
AGGGGTTCCGCGCACATTTCCCCGAAAAGTGCCACCTGACGTCTAAGAAACCATTATTATCATGACATTA
ACCTATAAAAATAGGCGTATCACGAGGCGGCTATCTTTACATGTAGCTTGTGCATTGAATCCAATTATAA
TTTGCCTTGGCACCAGCTGAGCCAGACAAGAAAGAAAGCTTCCCAGAAGTATATCGATTTAGAAGGGTTG
ACGTCACTTGCTGACTGCACTAATACAGCAAATGATGCAATTAGAATGATTCAAGTGAAATTCCCAAATT
ACTGATTTTTCTCTGGATTTGGTTATCAGATTACATTCGAAGCTAAGATTAGCTACCGAAATTGTCGATC
AAATCAGGAAATCCTTTCTCTATCGAAAAAGGCATTCGCACATCTTCCTCTCTATGCCATATACACGAAG
GGTAGGTACATTGACGTCTTTGCCAGAAGTTGAACTGCATCGTTCAAGGTACAGAATGAACGACTAACAG
ACACAAGCACGTTTTGCTGTCCATTCAGACACAGGGATGGTACCCATATTCGATCGATATAGAGCCATCC
AACCGAACAGAGGTATATGTATGAATGTATTGCTGAAATTTTCTAGAAGTACAACCACCACTACGACAGT
GTCTATAAAACGCCCCTGCAAAGGCGAAACCAGCTCAATCGAATACGTTTCCTAGTGGAGTGAACATTAC
GCGGCCCAAGTAAGCAGTGCCAGTGCAAGTGAAGTGAAGTCTCTAGTGAAAAAGAGTGATCCAATTAGCC
AGAGGAGAAAATTTCAGAGTGAACAAAGCTTTATTCAAAGGACAATTACTATTAAATTGGTGAAAGTGCA
TTTCGGTGAAGGGAATCTTCTAGTGAAGGTAGGTAAATTAATTGATGAAATTATAGCTATGAGCGAAAAC
TAGTTTGGTGAATGATTCCTTTGTCTTTGAATGAGCAAACTATTTTCCAAGATGGCGACTATTGAGCTTT
GAGTGATTAGTGAAAATTTGCAACGCAGTTTCATCATCATTGATAAAACCCAATTGTGATTCACAGCGAT
AATCATATTTCGTTGAATCATCGCTACTAATTGAATTAAATTTCTAGAATAATAAGAATAACGTATTTGC
TCCGTCACATATCTAAAATAAATATTTTGATGGTAATTACCCATTAAGGTAATATTAACACATATCGAGA
AAAACCTTGAGGAAATCGTGAAAACTTGAAGATACGCAATTTCAAAACTACGTAGTTCAAAGTCGAAAAC
AAGTTAATTTTTCACTTAAAAGTAGGGCGTTGTTGTGACGTCATCACCTTCAAGTGTATATTTTTCACTT
GGCCTGCGACTGCAAACGCAGACAAAGCAAAACAAGTTTAAAACCTGTCGTGTCGTGCTCGAAGCCAAAG
GCAATGAATCAATATCAAATGAGAGTTTGCATTTCACAACCAATTACTCAAGCGTTTCCTCGTTTCTTTT
TCTGCTCAACAGAGATTTCAACACCAAGCTCGATAAGCTTGTTCGAATCTCGAGTGCGCGCTTCCGGAGG
TATACACCTAGGCGGTACCACTGCAGTGAATTCGGAGCTCTACCGGTGCCACCATGGCCCCAAAGAAGAA
GCGGAAGGTCGGTATCCACGGAGTCCCAGCAGCCGACAAGAAGTACAGCATCGGCCTGGACATCGGCACC
AACTCTGTGGGCTGGGCCGTGATCACCGACGAGTACAAGGTGCCCAGCAAGAAATTCAAGGTGCTGGGCA
ACACCGACCGGCACAGCATCAAGAAGAACCTGATCGGAGCCCTGCTGTTCGACAGCGGCGAAACAGCCGA
GGCCACCCGGCTGAAGAGAACCGCCAGAAGAAGATACACCAGACGGAAGAACCGGATCTGCTATCTGCAA
GAGATCTTCAGCAACGAGATGGCCAAGGTGGACGACAGCTTCTTCCACAGACTGGAAGAGTCCTTCCTGG
TGGAAGAGGATAAGAAGCACGAGCGGCACCCCATCTTCGGCAACATCGTGGACGAGGTGGCCTACCACGA
GAAGTACCCCACCATCTACCACCTGAGAAAGAAACTGGTGGACAGCACCGACAAGGCCGACCTGCGGCTG
ATCTATCTGGCCCTGGCCCACATGATCAAGTTCCGGGGCCACTTCCTGATCGAGGGCGACCTGAACCCCG
ACAACAGCGACGTGGACAAGCTGTTCATCCAGCTGGTGCAGACCTACAACCAGCTGTTCGAGGAAAACCC
CATCAACGCCAGCGGCGTGGACGCCAAGGCCATCCTGTCTGCCAGACTGAGCAAGAGCAGACGGCTGGAA
AATCTGATCGCCCAGCTGCCCGGCGAGAAGAAGAATGGCCTGTTCGGAAACCTGATTGCCCTGAGCCTGG
GCCTGACCCCCAACTTCAAGAGCAACTTCGACCTGGCCGAGGATGCCAAACTGCAGCTGAGCAAGGACAC
CTACGACGACGACCTGGACAACCTGCTGGCCCAGATCGGCGACCAGTACGCCGACCTGTTTCTGGCCGCC
AAGAACCTGTCCGACGCCATCCTGCTGAGCGACATCCTGAGAGTGAACACCGAGATCACCAAGGCCCCCC
TGAGCGCCTCTATGATCAAGAGATACGACGAGCACCACCAGGACCTGACCCTGCTGAAAGCTCTCGTGCG
GCAGCAGCTGCCTGAGAAGTACAAAGAGATTTTCTTCGACCAGAGCAAGAACGGCTACGCCGGCTACATT
GACGGCGGAGCCAGCCAGGAAGAGTTCTACAAGTTCATCAAGCCCATCCTGGAAAAGATGGACGGCACCG
AGGAACTGCTCGTGAAGCTGAACAGAGAGGACCTGCTGCGGAAGCAGCGGACCTTCGACAACGGCAGCAT
CCCCCACCAGATCCACCTGGGAGAGCTGCACGCCATTCTGCGGCGGCAGGAAGATTTTTACCCATTCCTG
AAGGACAACCGGGAAAAGATCGAGAAGATCCTGACCTTCCGCATCCCCTACTACGTGGGCCCTCTGGCCA
GGGGAAACAGCAGATTCGCCTGGATGACCAGAAAGAGCGAGGAAACCATCACCCCCTGGAACTTCGAGGA
AGTGGTGGACAAGGGCGCTTCCGCCCAGAGCTTCATCGAGCGGATGACCAACTTCGATAAGAACCTGCCC
AACGAGAAGGTGCTGCCCAAGCACAGCCTGCTGTACGAGTACTTCACCGTGTATAACGAGCTGACCAAAG
TGAAATACGTGACCGAGGGAATGAGAAAGCCCGCCTTCCTGAGCGGCGAGCAGAAAAAGGCCATCGTGGA
CCTGCTGTTCAAGACCAACCGGAAAGTGACCGTGAAGCAGCTGAAAGAGGACTACTTCAAGAAAATCGAG
TGCTTCGACTCCGTGGAAATCTCCGGCGTGGAAGATCGGTTCAACGCCTCCCTGGGCACATACCACGATC
TGCTGAAAATTATCAAGGACAAGGACTTCCTGGACAATGAGGAAAACGAGGACATTCTGGAAGATATCGT
GCTGACCCTGACACTGTTTGAGGACAGAGAGATGATCGAGGAACGGCTGAAAACCTATGCCCACCTGTTC
GACGACAAAGTGATGAAGCAGCTGAAGCGGCGGAGATACACCGGCTGGGGCAGGCTGAGCCGGAAGCTGA
TCAACGGCATCCGGGACAAGCAGTCCGGCAAGACAATCCTGGATTTCCTGAAGTCCGACGGCTTCGCCAA
CAGAAACTTCATGCAGCTGATCCACGACGACAGCCTGACCTTTAAAGAGGACATCCAGAAAGCCCAGGTG
TCCGGCCAGGGCGATAGCCTGCACGAGCACATTGCCAATCTGGCCGGCAGCCCCGCCATTAAGAAGGGCA
TCCTGCAGACAGTGAAGGTGGTGGACGAGCTCGTGAAAGTGATGGGCCGGCACAAGCCCGAGAACATCGT
GATCGAAATGGCCAGAGAGAACCAGACCACCCAGAAGGGACAGAAGAACAGCCGCGAGAGAATGAAGCGG
ATCGAAGAGGGCATCAAAGAGCTGGGCAGCCAGATCCTGAAAGAACACCCCGTGGAAAACACCCAGCTGC
AGAACGAGAAGCTGTACCTGTACTACCTGCAGAATGGGCGGGATATGTACGTGGACCAGGAACTGGACAT
CAACCGGCTGTCCGACTACGATGTGGACCATATCGTGCCTCAGAGCTTTCTGAAGGACGACTCCATCGAC
AACAAGGTGCTGACCAGAAGCGACAAGAACCGGGGCAAGAGCGACAACGTGCCCTCCGAAGAGGTCGTGA
AGAAGATGAAGAACTACTGGCGGCAGCTGCTGAACGCCAAGCTGATTACCCAGAGAAAGTTCGACAATCT
GACCAAGGCCGAGAGAGGCGGCCTGAGCGAACTGGATAAGGCCGGCTTCATCAAGAGACAGCTGGTGGAA
ACCCGGCAGATCACAAAGCACGTGGCACAGATCCTGGACTCCCGGATGAACACTAAGTACGACGAGAATG
ACAAGCTGATCCGGGAAGTGAAAGTGATCACCCTGAAGTCCAAGCTGGTGTCCGATTTCCGGAAGGATTT
CCAGTTTTACAAAGTGCGCGAGATCAACAACTACCACCACGCCCACGACGCCTACCTGAACGCCGTCGTG
GGAACCGCCCTGATCAAAAAGTACCCTAAGCTGGAAAGCGAGTTCGTGTACGGCGACTACAAGGTGTACG
ACGTGCGGAAGATGATCGCCAAGAGCGAGCAGGAAATCGGCAAGGCTACCGCCAAGTACTTCTTCTACAG
CAACATCATGAACTTTTTCAAGACCGAGATTACCCTGGCCAACGGCGAGATCCGGAAGCGGCCTCTGATC
GAGACAAACGGCGAAACCGGGGAGATCGTGTGGGATAAGGGCCGGGATTTTGCCACCGTGCGGAAAGTGC
TGAGCATGCCCCAAGTGAATATCGTGAAAAAGACCGAGGTGCAGACAGGCGGCTTCAGCAAAGAGTCTAT
CCTGCCCAAGAGGAACAGCGATAAGCTGATCGCCAGAAAGAAGGACTGGGACCCTAAGAAGTACGGCGGC
TTCGACAGCCCCACCGTGGCCTATTCTGTGCTGGTGGTGGCCAAAGTGGAAAAGGGCAAGTCCAAGAAAC
TGAAGAGTGTGAAAGAGCTGCTGGGGATCACCATCATGGAAAGAAGCAGCTTCGAGAAGAATCCCATCGA
CTTTCTGGAAGCCAAGGGCTACAAAGAAGTGAAAAAGGACCTGATCATCAAGCTGCCTAAGTACTCCCTG
TTCGAGCTGGAAAACGGCCGGAAGAGAATGCTGGCCTCTGCCGGCGAACTGCAGAAGGGAAACGAACTGG
CCCTGCCCTCCAAATATGTGAACTTCCTGTACCTGGCCAGCCACTATGAGAAGCTGAAGGGCTCCCCCGA
GGATAATGAGCAGAAACAGCTGTTTGTGGAACAGCACAAGCACTACCTGGACGAGATCATCGAGCAGATC
AGCGAGTTCTCCAAGAGAGTGATCCTGGCCGACGCTAATCTGGACAAAGTGCTGTCCGCCTACAACAAGC
ACCGGGATAAGCCCATCAGAGAGCAGGCCGAGAATATCATCCACCTGTTTACCCTGACCAATCTGGGAGC
CCCTGCCGCCTTCAAGTACTTTGACACCACCATCGACCGGAAGAGGTACACCAGCACCAAAGAGGTGCTG
GACGCCACCCTGATCCACCAGAGCATCACCGGCCTGTACGAGACACGGATCGACCTGTCTCAGCTGGGAG
GCGACAAAAGGCCGGCGGCCACGAAAAAGGCCGGCCAGGCAAAAAAGAAAAAGGGATCAGGCAAGCTTGA
GGGCAGAGGAAGTCTTCTAACATGCGGTGACGTGGAGGAGAATCCCGGCCCTGCTAGCGGTAGCGGCAGC
GGTAGCGCCACCATGGTGAGCAAGGGCGAGGAGCTGTTCACCGGGGTGGTGCCCATCCTGGTCGAGCTGG
ACGGCGACGTAAACGGCCACAAGTTCAGCGTGTCCGGCGAGGGCGAGGGCGATGCCACCTACGGCAAGCT
GACCCTGAAGTTCATCTGCACCACCGGCAAGCTGCCCGTGCCCTGGCCCACCCTCGTGACCACCCTGACC
TACGGCGTGCAGTGCTTCAGCCGCTACCCCGACCACATGAAGCAGCACGACTTCTTCAAGTCCGCCATGC
CCGAAGGCTACGTCCAGGAGCGCACCATCTTCTTCAAGGGCGACGGCAACTACAAGACCCGCGCCGAGGT
GAAGTTCGAGGGCGACACCCTGGTGAACCGCATCGAGCTGAAGGGCATCGACTTCAAGGAGGACGGCAAC
ATCCTGGGGCACAAGCTGGAGTACAACTACAACAGCCACAACGTCTATATCATGGCCGACAAGCAGAAGA
ACGGCATCAAGGTGAACTTCAAGATCCGCCACAACATCGAGGACGGCAGCGTGCAGCTCGCCGACCACTA
CCAGCAGAACACCCCCATCGGCGACGGCCCCGTGCTGCTGCCCGACAACCACTACCTGAGCACCCAGTCC
GCCCTGAGCAAAGACCCCAACGAGAAGCGCGATCACATGGTCCTGCTGGAGTTCGTGACCGCCGCCGGGA
TCACTCTCGGCATGGACGAGCTGTACAAGCTTGAGGGCAGAGGAAGTCTTCTAACATGCGGTGACGTGGA
GGAGAATCCCGGCCCTGCTAGCATGGGATCGGCCATTGAACAAGATGGATTGCACGCAGGTTCTCCGGCC
GCTTGGGTGGAGAGGCTATTCGGCTATGACTGGGCACAACAGACAATCGGCTGCTCTGATGCCGCCGTGT
TCCGGCTGTCAGCGCAGGGGCGCCCGGTTCTTTTTGTCAAGACCGACCTGTCCGGTGCCCTGAATGAACT
GCAAGACGAGGCAGCGCGGCTATCGTGGCTGGCCACGACGGGCGTTCCTTGCGCAGCTGTGCTCGACGTT
GTCACTGAAGCGGGAAGGGACTGGCTGCTATTGGGCGAAGTGCCGGGGCAGGATCTCCTGTCATCTCACC
TTGCTCCTGCCGAGAAAGTATCCATCATGGCTGATGCAATGCGGCGGCTGCATACGCTTGATCCGGCTAC
CTGCCCATTCGACCACCAAGCGAAACATCGCATCGAGCGAGCACGTACTCGGATGGAAGCCGGTCTTGTC
GATCAGGATGATCTGGACGAAGAACATCAGGGGCTCGCGCCAGCCGAACTGTTCGCCAGGCTCAAGGCGA
GCATGCCCGACGGCGAGGATCTCGTCGTGACCCATGGCGATGCCTGCTTGCCGAATATCATGGTGGAAAA
TGGCCGCTTTTCTGGATTCATCGACTGTGGCCGGCTGGGTGTGGCGGACCGCTATCAGGACATAGCGTTG
GCTACCCGTGATATTGCTGAAGAACTTGGCGGCGAATGGGCTGACCGCTTCCTCGTGCTTTACGGTATCG
CCGCTCCCGATTCGCAGCGCATCGCCTTCTATCGCCTTCTTGACGAGTTCTTCTGACTCGAGGGATCCAG
ACATGATAAGATACATTGATGAGTTTGGACAAACCACAACTAGAATGCAGTGAAAAAAATGCTTTATTTG
TGAAATTTGTGATGCTATTGCTTTATTTGTAACCATTATAAGCTGCAATAAACAAGTTCAGGAAACAGCT
ATGACCATGATTACGCCAAGCTTGGTACCGAGCTCGGATCCACTAGTAACGGCCGCCAGTGTGCTGGAAT
TCGCCCTTCAAAATCTACGAAGATAATAAGGTCTACTATTACATTTAATAAATATTCTTATTTAATTTGA
GCTGTGTAAAATTAGTGCGTTTATCCGGGGAATGTTTATATTTTATCCGAGGATTTCCCGAAATTGATTA
AAAAAATCAAATCTCTTAAAAAATTAGAAACAACCTGTTAAAAATAAGCTTATAGAAAAAATGTAAAGTG
TTGCTACAAGGACAATCAATTAATCATCATAACGAAAACTTTTAGGATCTTGAAAAGCACGTCCCGAGAT
GGGAAAGTGTGTTTCATTTCCAGGCGATCCTTTTCGCTTCACGAAATTTTTGATTGCTACCTCGTTTAGA
GCCCTAAGACAAAATACTTCTTCAAAAAAAAGCGAACTCGAACCCAAACTTTGTACTACTATGCTAAAAT
GTCTGCATGCATGGGATGTCGCGCAAACGAGTCCAATAAGAAATAAAACTGCTCGAATTCAACGTGACGC
TACCCGCAATGCTCTACCCTTAACTTTATACATCGCTAGAACCGCGTTCGCATTCGCTAACTATATAAGC
ACTTTCCCGGCCCTACATTCGGAAGAGCGAGCTCTTCCGTTTTAGAGCTAGAAATAGCAAGTTAAAATAA
GGCTAGTCCGTTATCAACTTGAAAAAGTGGCACCGAGTCGGTGCTTTTTTAGATCTGGAAAAATGATGTG
ACAGTGGAAATGAGAAGTAGGTGCATCTGCAAAGATTTGATTCAGAGTTGATGCCATTCATGATTTTTTT
TTAGAAGTATCATTTGTGTTTTTAGAATATAGAATTAATTCTTGAAGACGAAAGGGCCTCGTGATACGCC
TATTTTTATAGGTTAACCGTAAAAAGGCCGCGTTGCTGGCGTTTTTCCATAGGCTCCGCCCCCCTGACGA
GCATCA
